Addgene plasmid #90012: pSF3-Flag-Cbir-Cdc25C WT_Myc-Nbir-GFP
Purpose: Split-BioID plasmid: Expresses N-terminally tagged CBir[257-321]-Cdc25C and N-terminally tagged NBir[2-256]-GFP
Depositing lab: Julien Béthune. Depositing organization: Universitaet Heidelberg. Publication: Split-BioID a conditional proteomics approach to monitor the composition of spatiotemporally defined protein complexes. Schopp IM, Amaya Ramirez CC, Debeljak J, Kreibich E, Skribbe M, Wild K, Bethune J. Nat Commun. 2017 Jun 6;8:15690. doi: 10.1038/ncomms15690. PubMed 28585547.
Backbone
  Vector backbone: pSF3
  Total vector size (bp): 10074
  Vector type: Mammalian Expression, Retroviral ; Flp/FRT
  Selectable markers: Hygromycin ; Ganciclovir (negative selection when making stable cell lines)
Growth in bacteria
  Bacterial resistance: Ampicillin, 100 μg/mL
  Growth temperature: 37°C
  Growth strain: NEB Stable
  Copy number: High Copy
Gene/Insert 1
  Gene/Insert name: CBirA*-Cdc25C
  Species: H. sapiens (human)
  Insert size (bp): 1728
  Promoter: CMV
  Tag / fusion protein: FLAG (N terminal on insert)
  Cloning method: Unknown
  Sequencing primers: 5′ tatactttctagagaataggaac
Gene/Insert 2
  Gene/Insert name: NBirA*-GFP
  Insert size (bp): 1590
  Promoter: CMV
  Tag / fusion protein: Myc (N terminal on insert)
  Cloning method: Unknown
  Sequencing primers: 5′ GTGGTTTGTCCAAACTCATC
Resource information
  A portion of this plasmid was derived from a plasmid made by: Addgene plasmids: GFP cdc25c (#10969) a kind gift from Toren Finkel and pCDNA3.1-MycBioID (#35700) kind gift from Kyle Roux
Terms and licenses: Academic/Nonprofit Terms; Industry Terms: Not Available to Industry
Depositor comments: Note: This plasmid contains an N147D mutation GFP, but the depositor confirms that it has no affect on plasmid function.
How to cite: pSF3-Flag-Cbir-Cdc25C WT_Myc-Nbir-GFP was a gift from Julien Béthune (Addgene plasmid # 90012 ; http://n2t.net/addgene:90012 ; RRID:Addgene_90012)
