[The description below was written by a language model from this plasmid's Addgene catalogue record and pLannotate feature annotations shown in this document.]
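Description:
pSF3-Flag-Cbir-Cdc25C WT_Myc-Nbir-GFP is a 10,074 bp Split-BioID plasmid built on the pSF3 backbone, catalogued as a mammalian expression, retroviral and Flp/FRT vector. It is propagated in E. coli through a high-copy ColE1/pUC-type origin with ampicillin resistance. The mammalian portion sits in a Moloney murine leukemia virus frame: a 5′ LTR, Ψ packaging signal and truncated gag upstream, and a self-inactivating (ΔU3) 3′ LTR downstream. An FRT site is annotated just after the Cdc25C cassette, consistent with Flp-mediated exchange into a tagged genomic locus. The record lists hygromycin as the positive marker and ganciclovir as negative selection when making stable cell lines. No hygromycin-resistance or thymidine kinase gene appears in the feature table, so these markers may depend on the recipient locus; the record does not say.

The payload is two divergent expression units. The catalogue gives the promoter as CMV, but the annotation shows a central tetracycline response element with seven tetO copies flanked by two opposed minimal CMV promoters. This implies a bidirectional, tetracycline-regulated arrangement that co-expresses both proteins. One direction encodes FLAG-tagged CBirA* (residues 257–321 of the promiscuous R118G E. coli biotin ligase) fused to wild-type human Cdc25C, the phosphatase that activates CDK1 at mitotic entry. The other encodes Myc-tagged NBirA* (residues 2–256) fused to GFP, followed by an SV40 polyadenylation signal. In Split-BioID, the two inactive ligase halves regain biotinylating activity only when their fusion partners bring them together, so proteins near a specific complex become labelled for proteomic analysis. The GFP partner would plausibly serve as a non-interacting specificity control for Cdc25C, though the record does not say so. The GFP carries an N147D substitution that the depositor reports does not affect function.
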