Features (pLannotate 1.2.2; 28 found; start..end, strand, type, name):
    402..995     +  LTR            LTR: long terminal repeat from Moloney murine leukemia virus
   1058..1257    +  misc_feature   MMLV Ψ: packaging signal of Moloney murine leukemia virus (MMLV)
   1309..1397    +  misc_feature   MESV Ψ (fragment): packaging signal of murine embryonic stem cell virus
   1487..1896    +  CDS            gag (truncated) (fragment): truncated Moloney murine leukemia virus (MMLV) gag gene lacking the start codon
   1968..2051    +  CDS            large T antigen (fragment): large T antigen from SV40 (simian virus 40)
   2074..2208    +  polyA_signal   SV40 poly(A) signal: SV40 polyadenylation signal
   2401..3117    -  CDS            EGFP: EGFP is a basic (constitutively fluorescent) green fluorescent protein published in 1996, derived from Aequorea victoria. It is reported to be a rapidly-maturing weak dimer with moderate acid sensitivity.
   3178..3942    -  CDS            BirA(R118G) (fragment): promiscuous R118G mutant of the E. coli biotin protein ligase (Cronan, 2005) also known as BirA* or BioID
   4073..4110    -  promoter       minimal CMV promoter: human cytomegalovirus (CMV) immediate early promoter
   4127..4397    -  protein_bind   tetracycline response element: contains seven copies of the tetracycline operator tetO tetracycline repressor TetR
   4412..4450    +  promoter       minimal CMV promoter: human cytomegalovirus (CMV) immediate early promoter
   4565..4585    +  CDS            FLAG (fragment): FLAG® epitope tag, followed by an enterokinase cleavage site
   4592..4786    +  CDS            BirA(R118G) (fragment): promiscuous R118G mutant of the E. coli biotin protein ligase (Cronan, 2005) also known as BirA* or BioID
   4859..6274    +  CDS            CDC25C: MPIP3_HUMAN - Experimental evidence at protein level: Swiss-Prot protein existence level 1. Functions as a dosage-dependent inducer in mitotic control. Tyrosine protein phosphatase required for progression of the cell cycle. When phosphorylated, highly effective in activating G2 cells into prophase. Directly dephosphorylates CDK1 and activates its kinase activity. From Homo sapiens (Human).
   6312..6359    +  protein_bind   FRT: FLP-mediated recombination occurs in the 8-bp core sequence TCTAGAAA (Turan and Bode, 2011). FLP recombinase from the Saccharomyces cerevisiae 2μ plasmid
   6367..6464    +  CDS            env (fragment): murine leukemia virus gPr80 envelope polyprotein precursor; env; proteolytically cleaved into gp70SU and p15TM subunits
   6506..6542    +  LTR            3' LTR (ΔU3) (fragment): self-inactivating 3' long terminal repeat (LTR) from Moloney murine leukemia virus
   6546..6743    +  LTR            3' LTR (ΔU3) (fragment): self-inactivating 3' long terminal repeat (LTR) from Moloney murine leukemia virus
   7442..7599    +  CDS            lacZα (fragment): LacZα fragment of β-galactosidase; lacZ fragment
   7605..7704    -  misc_feature   bom (fragment): basis of mobility region from pBR322
   7806..7840    -  CDS            rop (fragment): Rop protein, which maintains plasmids at low copy number; rop
   7937..8041    +  promoter       AmpR promoter: bla
   8042..8902    +  CDS            AmpR: β-lactamase; bla; confers resistance to ampicillin, carbenicillin, and related antibiotics
   9073..9661    +  rep_origin     ori: high-copy-number ColE1/pMB1/pBR322/pUC origin of replication
   9844..9936    +  CDS            lacI (fragment): lac repressor; lacI; The lac repressor binds to the lac operator to inhibit transcription in E. coli. This inhibition can be relieved by adding lactose or isopropyl-β-D-thiogalactopyranoside (IPTG).
   9949..9970    +  protein_bind   CAP binding site: CAP binding activates transcription in the presence of cAMP. E. coli catabolite activator protein
   9985..10015   +  promoter       lac promoter: promoter for the E. coli lac operon
  10023..10039   +  protein_bind   lac operator: The lac repressor binds to the lac operator to inhibit transcription in E. coli. This inhibition can be relieved by adding lactose or isopropyl-β-D-thiogalactopyranoside (IPTG). lac repressor encoded by lacI
>Addgene plasmid #90012 | pSF3-Flag-Cbir-Cdc25C WT_Myc-Nbir-GFP | depositor full sequence | sequence record 177768 | pSF3-Flag-Cbir-Cdc25C WT_Myc-Nbir-GFP sequence 10074 bps
CAAGCTAGCTTTGCTCTTAGGAGTTTCCTAATACATCCCAAACTCAAATATATAAAGCATTTGACTTGTT
CTATGCCCTAGGGGGCGGGGGGAAGCTAAGCCAGCTTTTTTTAACATTTAAAATGTTAATTCCATTTTAA
ATGCACAGATGTTTTTATTTCATAAGGGTTTCAATGTGCATGAATGCTGCAATATTCCTGTTACCAAAGC
TAGTATAAATAAAAATAGATAAACGTGGAAATTACTTAGAGTTTCTGTCATTAACGTTTCCTTCCTCAGT
TGACAACATAAATGCGCTGCTGAGCAAGCCAGTTTGCATCTGTCAGGATCAATTTCCCATTATGCCAGTC
ATATTAATTACTAGTCAATTAGTTGATTTTTATTTTTGACATATACATGTGAATGAAAGACCCCACCTGT
AGGTTTGGCAAGCTAGCTTAAGTAACGCCATTTTGCAAGGCATGGAAAAATACATAACTGAGAATAGAAA
AGTTCAGATCAAGGTCAGGAACAGATGGAACAGCTGAATATGGGCCAAACAGGATATCTGTGGTAAGCAG
TTCCTGCCCCGGCTCAGGGCCAAGAACAGATGGAACAGCTGAATATGGGCCAAACAGGATATCTGTGGTA
AGCAGTTCCTGCCCCGGCTCAGGGCCAAGAACAGATGGTCCCCAGATGCGGTCCAGCCCTCAGCAGTTTC
TAGAGAACCATCAGATGTTTCCAGGGTGCCCCAAGGACCTGAAATGACCCTGTGCCTTATTTGAACTAAC
CAATCAGTTCGCTTCTCGCTTCTGTTCGCGCGCTTATGCTCCCCGAGCTCAATAAAAGAGCCCACAACCC
CTCACTCGGGGCGCCAGTCCTCCGATTGACTGAGTCGCCCGGGTACCCGTGTATCCAATAAACCCTCTTG
CAGTTGCATCCGACTTGTGGTCTCGCTGTTCCTTGGGAGGGTCTCCTCTGAGTGATTGACTACCCGTCAG
CGGGGGTCTTTCATTTGGGGGCTCGTCCGGGATCGGGAGACCCCTGCCCAGGGACCACCGACCCACCACC
GGGAGGTAAGCTGGCCAGCAACTTATCTGTGTCTGTCCGATTGTCTAGTGTCTATGACTGATTTTATGCG
CCTGCGTCGGTACTAGTTAGCTAACTAGCTCTGTATCTGGCGGACCCGTGGTGGAACTGACGAGTTCGGA
ACACCCGGCCGCAACCCTGGGAGACGTCCCAGGGACTTCGGGGGCCGTTTTTGTGGCCCGACCTGAGTCC
TAAAATCCCGATCGTTTAGGACTCTTTGGTGCACCCCCCTTAGAGGAGGGATATGTGGTTCTGGTAGGAG
ACGAGAACCTAAAACAGTTCCCGCCTCCGTCTGAATTTTTGCTTTCGGTTTGGGACCGAAGCCGCGCCGC
GCGTCTTGTCTGCTGCAGCATCGTTCTGTGTTGTCTCTGTCTGACTGTGTTTCTGTATTTGTCTGAAAAT
ATGGGCCCGGGCTAGCCTGTTACCACTCCCTTAAGTTTGACCTTAGGTCACTGGAAAGATGTCGAGCGGA
TCGCTCACAACCAGTCGGTAGATGTCAAGAAGAGACGTTGGGTTACCTTCTGCTCTGCAGAATGGCCAAC
CTTTAACGTCGGATGGCCGCGAGACGGCACCTTTAACCGAGACCTCATCACCCAGGTTAAGATCAAGGTC
TTTTCACCTGGCCCGCATGGACACCCAGACCAGGTGGGGTACATCGTGACCTGGGAAGCCTTGGCTTTTG
ACCCCCCTCCCTGGGTCAAGCCCTTTGTACACCCTAAGCCTCCGCCTCCTCTTCCTCCATCCGCCCCGTC
TCTCCCCCTTGAACCTCCTCGTTCGACCCCGCCTCGATCCTCCCTTTATCCAGCCCTCACTCCTTCTCTA
GGCGCCCCCATATGGCCATATGAGATCCGAAGTTCCTATTCCGAAGTTCCTATTCTTCAAATAGTATAGG
AACTTCAGATCATAATCAGCCATACCACATTTGTAGAGGTTTTACTTGCTTTAAAAAACCTCCCACACCT
CCCCCTGAACCTGAAACATAAAATGAATGCAATTGTTGTTGTTAACTTGTTTATTGCAGCTTATAATGGT
TACAAATAAGGCAATAGCATCACAAATTTCACAAATAAGGCATTTTTTTCACTGCATTCTAGTTTTGGTT
TGTCCAAACTCATCAATGTATCTTATCATGTCTGGATCTCAAATCCCTCGGAAGCTGCGCCTGTCTTAGG
TTGGAGTGATACATTTTTATCACTTTTACCCGTCTTTGGATTAGGCAGTAGCTCTGACGGCCCTCCTGTC
TTAGGTTAGTGAAAAATGTCACTCTCTTACCCGTCATTGGCTGTCCAGCTTAGCTCGCAGGGGAGGTGGT
CTGGATCCCTAACGCGTTGGCTTGTACAGCTCGTCCATGCCGAGAGTGATCCCGGCGGCGGTCACGAACT
CCAGCAGGACCATGTGATCGCGCTTCTCGTTGGGGTCTTTGCTCAGGGCGGACTGGGTGCTCAGGTAGTG
GTTGTCGGGCAGCAGCACGGGGCCGTCGCCGATGGGGGTGTTCTGCTGGTAGTGGTCGGCGAGCTGCACG
CTGCCGTCCTCGATGTTGTGGCGGATCTTGAAGTTCACCTTGATGCCGTTCTTCTGCTTGTCGGCCATGA
TATAGACGTTGTGGCTGTTGTAGTTGTACTCCAGCTTGTGCCCCAGGATGTTGCCGTCCTCCTTGAAGTC
GATGCCCTTCAGCTCGATGCGGTTCACCAGGGTGTCGCCCTCGAACTTCACCTCGGCGCGGGTCTTGTAG
TTGCCGTCGTCCTTGAAGAAGATGGTGCGCTCCTGGACGTAGCCTTCGGGCATGGCGGACTTGAAGAAGT
CGTGCTGCTTCATGTGGTCGGGGTAGCGGCTGAAGCACTGCACGCCGTAGGTCAGGGTGGTCACGAGGGT
GGGCCAGGGCACGGGCAGCTTGCCGGTGGTGCAGATGAACTTCAGGGTCAGCTTGCCGTAGGTGGCATCG
CCCTCGCCCTCGCCGGACACGCTGAACTTGTGGCCGTTTACGTCGCCGTCCAGCTCGACCAGGATGGGCA
CCACCCCGGTGAACAGCTCCTCGCCCTTGCTCACCATATCGATGCCCCGGGAGGCGTAGGAGATCTGGCC
GCCGCCGGAGGAGCCGCCGCCATGTTTCTCCTGCTCGAACAGCTCCAGAGCGGCTCTCAGCTCTCTGATC
AGCATGGCGGCCAGGGTGTTCCGGTCCAGGTTGATGCCAGCCTCCTGCAGGGTGATCCAGCCCTGGTTCA
CCACGCTCTCCTCCACTCTTCTCATGGCCATGTTGATTCCGGCTCCGATCACGATCTGAGCGGCATCGCC
TGTCTTGCCTGTCAGCTCCACCAGGATGCCAGCCAGCTTGCGGTCCTGGAGGTACAGGTCATTAGGCCAC
TTCACTCTCACCTTGTCGGCTCCCAGCTTTCTCAGCACCTCGGCCATCACGATTCCGATCACCAGACTCA
GTCCGATGGCAGCAGCAGGTCCCTGCTCCAGTCTCCAGAACATGGACAGGTACAGGTTGGCTCCGAATGG
GCTGAACCACTTCCGTCCTCTGCCTCCTCTGCCAGCCTGCTGGTACTCGGCGATGCAGGCGTCGCCGGAC
TTCAGCTCTCCGATTCTGTCCAGCAGGTACTGATTGGTGGAGTCGATCACAGGCAGCACGGCCACGCTTC
CGCCATCCAGCTGTCCCAGGATCTGCTTGGCGTTCAGCAGCTGGATAGGCTCAGGCAGGCTGTAGCCCTT
GCCAGGCACGGTGAACACGTCCACTCCCCAGTCTCTCAGTGTCTGGATGTGCTTGTTGATGGCGGCTCTG
CTCATTCCCAGGGTCTCTCCCAGCTGCTCGCCAGAGTGGAACTCGCCGTTGGCCAGCAGGGCGATCAGCT
TCAGGGGCACGGTGTTGTCCTTGTCGAGATCCTCTTCTGAGATGAGTTTTTGTTCCATCTCGACCGCGGA
GGCTGGATCGGTCCCGGTGTCTTCTATGGAGGTCAAAACAGCGTGGATGGCGTCTCCAGGCGATCTGACG
GTTCACTAAACGAGCTCTGCTTATATAGGCCTCCCACCGTACACGCCTACAAGCTTCTTTCACTTTTCTC
TATCACTGATAGGGAGTGGTAAACTCGACTTTCACTTTTCTCTATCACTGATAGGGAGTGGTAAACTCGA
CTTTCACTTTTCTCTATCACTGATAGGGAGTGGTAAACTCGACTTTCACTTTTCTCTATCACTGATAGGG
AGTGGTAAACTCGACTTTCACTTTTCTCTATCACTGATAGGGAGTGGTAAACTCGACTTTCACTTTTCTC
TATCACTGATAGGGAGTGGTAAACTCGACTTTCACTTTTCTCTATCACTGATAGGGAGTGGTAAACTCGA
GGGTAGGCGTGTACGGTGGGAGGCCTATATAAGCAGAGCTCGTTTAGTGAACCGTCAGATCGCCTGGAGA
CGCCATCCACGCTGTTTTGACCTCCATAGAAGACACCGGGACCGATCCAGCCTCCGCGGAATTCGGCCGG
CCTCAATTATGGACTACAAGGACGACGATGACAAGATTAACGGACTGGCTCCTTACCTGAGCAGATGGGA
GAAGCTGGACAACTTCATCAACAGACCTGTGAAGCTGATCATCGGCGACAAGGAAATCTTCGGCATCTCC
AGAGGAATCGACAAGCAGGGAGCTCTGCTGCTGGAGCAGGACGGAATCATCAAGCCCTGGATGGGCGGAG
AAATCTCCCTGAGAAGCGCAGAGAAGCTCGAGGCGAACCAGATCTCCTACGCCTCCCGGGGCGGCGGCTC
CTCCGGCGGCGGCGTTTGTTTCATGTCCTCTACGGAACTCTTCTCATCCACAAGAGAGGAAGGAAGCTCT
GGCTCAGGACCCAGTTTTAGGTCTAATCAAAGGAAAATGTTAAACCTGCTCCTGGAGAGAGACACTTCCT
TTACCGTCTGTCCAGATGTCCCTAGAACTCCAGTGGGCAAATTTCTTGGTGATTCTGCAAACCTAAGCAT
TTTGTCTGGAGGAACCCCAAAATGTTGCCTCGATCTTTCGAATCTTAGCAGTGGGGAGATAACTGCCACT
CAGCTTACCACTTCTGCAGACCTTGATGAAACTGGTCACCTGGATTCTTCAGGACTTCAGGAAGTGCATT
TAGCTGGGATGAATCATGACCAGCACCTAATGAAATGTAGCCCAGCACAGCTTCTTTGTAGCACTCCGAA
TGGTTTGGACCGTGGCCATAGAAAGAGAGATGCAATGTGTAGTTCATCTGCAAATAAAGAAAATGACAAT
GGAAACTTGGTGGACAGTGAAATGAAATATTTGGGCAGTCCCATTACTACTGTTCCAAAATTGGATAAAA
ATCCAAACCTAGGAGAAGACCAGGCAGAAGAGATTTCAGATGAATTAATGGAGTTTTCCCTGAAAGATCA
AGAAGCAAAGGTGAGCAGAAGTGGCCTATATCGCTCCCCGTCGATGCCAGAGAACTTGAACAGGCCAAGA
CTGAAGCAGGTGGAAAAATTCAAGGACAACACAATACCAGATAAAGTTAAAAAAAAGTATTTTTCTGGCC
AAGGAAAGCTCAGGAAGGGCTTATGTTTAAAGAAGACAGTCTCTCTGTGTGACATTACTATCACTCAGAT
GCTGGAGGAAGATTCTAACCAGGGGCACCTGATTGGTGATTTTTCCAAGGTATGTGCGCTGCCAACCGTG
TCAGGGAAACACCAAGATCTGAAGTATGTCAACCCAGAAACAGTGGCTGCCTTACTGTCGGGGAAGTTCC
AGGGTCTGATTGAGAAGTTTTATGTCATTGATTGTCGCTATCCATATGAGTATCTGGGAGGACACATCCA
GGGAGCCTTAAACTTATATAGTCAGGAAGAACTGTTTAACTTCTTTCTGAAGAAGCCCATCGTCCCTTTG
GACACCCAGAAGAGAATAATCATCGTGTTCCACTGTGAATTCTCCTCAGAGAGGGGCCCCCGAATGTGCC
GCTGTCTGCGTGAAGAGGACAGGTCTCTGAACCAGTATCCTGCATTGTACTACCCAGAGCTATATATCCT
TAAAGGCGGCTACAGAGACTTCTTTCCAGAATATATGGAACTGTGTGAACCACAGAGCTACTGCCCTATG
CATCATCAGGACCACAAGACTGAGTTGCTGAGGTGTCGAAGCCAGAGCAAAGTGCAGGAAGGGGAGCGGC
AGCTGCGGGAGCAGATTGCCCTTCTGGTGAAGGACATGAGCCCATTAATTAAATAGCGATTAATAACGAG
GATCTGGCCGCGAAGTTCCTATTCCGAAGTTCCTATTCTCTAGAAAGTATAGGAACTTCAGATCCGGATT
AGTCCAATTTGTTAAAGACAGGATATCAGTGGTCCAGGCTCTAGTTTTGACTCAACAATATCACCAGCTG
AAGCCTATAGAGTACGAGCCATAGATAAAATAAAAGATTTTATTTAGTCTCCAGAAAAAGGGGGGAATGA
AAGACCCCACCTGTAGGTTTGGCAAGCTAGCTCGACTTCTGTTCGCGCGCTTCTGCTCCCCGAGCTCGAG
CCCACAACCCCTCACTCGGGGCGCCAGTCCTCCGATTGACTGAGTCGCCCGGGTACCCGTGTATCCAATA
AACCCTCTTGCAGTTGCATCCGACTTGTGGTCTCGCTGTTCCTTGGGAGGGTCTCCTCTGAGTGATTGAC
TACCCGTCAGCGGGGGTCTTTCACACATGCAGCATGTATCAAAATTAATTTGGTTTTTTTTCTTAAGTAT
TTACATTAAATGGCCATAGTACTTAAAGTTACATTGGCTTCCTTGAAATAAACATGGAGTATTCAGAATG
TGTCATAAATATTTCTAATTTTAAGATAGTATCTCCATTGGCTTTCTACTTTTTCTTTTATTTTTTTTTG
TCCTCTGTCTTCCATTTGTTGTTGTTGTTGTTTGTTTGTTTGTTTGTTGGTTGGTTGGTTAATTTTTTTT
TAAAGATCCTACACTATAGTTCAAGCTAGACTATTAGCTACTCTGTAACCCAGGGTGACCTTGAAGTCAT
GGGTAGCCTGCTGTTTTAGCCTTCCCACATCTAAGATTACAGGTATGAGCTATCATTTTTGGTATATTGA
TTGATTGATTGATTGATGTGTGTGTGTGTGATTGTGTTTGTGTGTGTGACTGTGAAAATGTGTGTATGGG
TGTGTGTGAATGTGTGTATGTATGTGTGTGTGTGAGTGTGTGTGTGTGTGTGTGCATGTGTGTGTGTGTG
ACTGTGTCTATGTGTATGACTGTGTGTGTGTGTGTGTGTGTGTGTGTGTGTGTGTGTGTGTGTGTGTTGT
GAAAAAATATTCTATGGTAGTGAGAGCCAACGCTCCGGCTCAGGTGTCAGGTTGGTTTTTGAGACAGAGT
CTTTCACTTAGCTTGGAATTAATTCACTGGCCGTCGTTTTACAACGTCGTGACTGGGAAAACCCTGGCGT
TACCCAACTTAATCGCCTTGCAGCACATCCCCCTTTCGCCAGCTGGCGTAATAGCGAAGAGGCCCGCACC
GATCGCCCTTCCCAACAGTTGCGCAGCCTGAATGGCGAATGGCGCCTGATGCGGTATTTTCTCCTTACGC
ATCTGTGCGGTATTTCACACCGCATATGGTGCACTCTCAGTACAATCTGCTCTGATGCCGCATAGTTAAG
CCAGCCCCGACACCCGCCAACACCCGCTGACGCGCCCTGACGGGCTTGTCTGCTCCCGGCATCCGCTTAC
AGACAAGCTGTGACCGTCTCCGGGAGCTGCATGTGTCAGAGGTTTTCACCGTCATCACCGAAACGCGCGA
TGACGAAAGGGCCTCGTGATACGCCTATTTTTATAGGTTAATGTCATGATAATAATGGTTTCTTAGACGT
CAGGTGGCACTTTTCGGGGAAATGTGCGCGGAACCCCTATTTGTTTATTTTTCTAAATACATTCAAATAT
GTATCCGCTCATGAGACAATAACCCTGATAAATGCTTCAATAATATTGAAAAAGGAAGAGTATGAGTATT
CAACATTTCCGTGTCGCCCTTATTCCCTTTTTTGCGGCATTTTGCCTTCCTGTTTTTGCTCACCCAGAAA
CGCTGGTGAAAGTAAAAGATGCTGAAGATCAGTTGGGTGCACGAGTGGGTTACATCGAACTGGATCTCAA
CAGCGGTAAGATCCTTGAGAGTTTTCGCCCCGAAGAACGTTTTCCAATGATGAGCACTTTTAAAGTTCTG
CTATGTGGCGCGGTATTATCCCGTATTGACGCCGGGCAAGAGCAACTCGGTCGCCGCATACACTATTCTC
AGAATGACTTGGTTGAGTACTCACCAGTCACAGAAAAGCATCTTACGGATGGCATGACAGTAAGAGAATT
ATGCAGTGCTGCCATAACCATGAGTGATAACACTGCGGCCAACTTACTTCTGACAACGATCGGAGGACCG
AAGGAGCTAACCGCTTTTTTGCACAACATGGGGGATCATGTAACTCGCCTTGATCGTTGGGAACCGGAGC
TGAATGAAGCCATACCAAACGACGAGCGTGACACCACGATGCCTGTAGCAATGGCAACAACGTTGCGCAA
ACTATTAACTGGCGAACTACTTACTCTAGCTTCCCGGCAACAATTAATAGACTGGATGGAGGCGGATAAA
GTTGCAGGACCACTTCTGCGCTCGGCCCTTCCGGCTGGCTGGTTTATTGCTGATAAATCTGGAGCCGGTG
AGCGTGGGTCTCGCGGTATCATTGCAGCACTGGGGCCAGATGGTAAGCCCTCCCGTATCGTAGTTATCTA
CACGACGGGGAGTCAGGCAACTATGGATGAACGAAATAGACAGATCGCTGAGATAGGTGCCTCACTGATT
AAGCATTGGTAACTGTCAGACCAAGTTTACTCATATATACTTTAGATTGATTTAAAACTTCATTTTTAAT
TTAAAAGGATCTAGGTGAAGATCCTTTTTGATAATCTCATGACCAAAATCCCTTAACGTGAGTTTTCGTT
CCACTGAGCGTCAGACCCCGTAGAAAAGATCAAAGGATCTTCTTGAGATCCTTTTTTTCTGCGCGTAATC
TGCTGCTTGCAAACAAAAAAACCACCGCTACCAGCGGTGGTTTGTTTGCCGGATCAAGAGCTACCAACTC
TTTTTCCGAAGGTAACTGGCTTCAGCAGAGCGCAGATACCAAATACTGTCCTTCTAGTGTAGCCGTAGTT
AGGCCACCACTTCAAGAACTCTGTAGCACCGCCTACATACCTCGCTCTGCTAATCCTGTTACCAGTGGCT
GCTGCCAGTGGCGATAAGTCGTGTCTTACCGGGTTGGACTCAAGACGATAGTTACCGGATAAGGCGCAGC
GGTCGGGCTGAACGGGGGGTTCGTGCACACAGCCCAGCTTGGAGCGAACGACCTACACCGAACTGAGATA
CCTACAGCGTGAGCATTGAGAAAGCGCCACGCTTCCCGAAGGGAGAAAGGCGGACAGGTATCCGGTAAGC
GGCAGGGTCGGAACAGGAGAGCGCACGAGGGAGCTTCCAGGGGGAAACGCCTGGTATCTTTATAGTCCTG
TCGGGTTTCGCCACCTCTGACTTGAGCGTCGATTTTTGTGATGCTCGTCAGGGGGGCGGAGCCTATGGAA
AAACGCCAGCAACGCGGCCTTTTTACGGTTCCTGGCCTTTTGCTGGCCTTTTGCTCACATGTTCTTTCCT
GCGTTATCCCCTGATTCTGTGGATAACCGTATTACCGCCTTTGAGTGAGCTGATACCGCTCGCCGCAGCC
GAACGACCGAGCGCAGCGAGTCAGTGAGCGAGGAAGCGGAAGAGCGCCCAATACGCAAACCGCCTCTCCC
CGCGCGTTGGCCGATTCATTAATGCAGCTGGCACGACAGGTTTCCCGACTGGAAAGCGGGCAGTGAGCGC
AACGCAATTAATGTGAGTTAGCTCACTCATTAGGCACCCCAGGCTTTACACTTTATGCTTCCGGCTCGTA
TGTTGTGTGGAATTGTGAGCGGATAACAATTTCACACAGGAAACAGCTATGACCATGATTACGC
