>Addgene plasmid #90012 | pSF3-Flag-Cbir-Cdc25C WT_Myc-Nbir-GFP | addgene partial sequence | sequence record 182293 | Addgene Partial NGS Result
TACCAAAAATGATAGCTCATACCTGTAATCTTAGATGTGGGAAGGCTAAAACAGCAGGCTACCCATGACT
TCAAGGTCACCCTGGGTTACAGAGTAGCTAATAGTCTAGCTTGAACTATAGTGTAGGATCTTTAAAAAAA
AATTAACCAACCAACCAACAAACAAACAAACAAACAACAACAACAACAAATGGAAGACAGAGGACAAAAA
AAAATAAAAGAAAAAGTAGAAAGCCAATGGAGATACTATCTTAAAATTAGAAATATTTATGACACATTCT
GAATACTCCATGTTTATTTCAAGGAAGCCAATGTAACTTTAAGTACTATGGCCATTTAATGTAAATACTT
AAGAAAAAAAACCAAATTAATTTTGATACATGCTGCATGTGAAAGACCCCCGCTGACGGGTAGTCAATCA
CTCAGAGGAGACCCTCCCAAGGAACAGCGAGACCACAAGTCGGATGCAACTGCAAGAGGGTTTATTGGAT
ACACGGGTACCCGGGCGACTCAGTCAATCGGAGGACTGGCGCCCCGAGTGAGGGGTTGTGGGCTCGAGCT
CGGGGAGCAGAAGCGCGCGAACAGAAGTCGAGCTAGCTTGCCAAACCTACAGGTGGGGTCTTTCATTCCC
CCCTTTTTCTGGAGACTAAATAAAATCTTTTATTTTATCTATGGCTCGTACTCTATAGGCTTCAGCTGGT
GATATTGTTGAGTCAAAACTAGAGCCTGGACCACTGATATCCTGTCTTTAACAAATTGGACTAATCCGGA
TCTGAAGTTCCTATACTTTCTAGAGAATAGGAACTTCGGAATAGGAACTTCGCGGCCAGATCCTCGTTAT
TAATCGCTATTTAATTAATGGGCTCATGTCCTTCACCAGAAGGGCAATCTGCTCCCGCAGCTGCCGCTCC
CCTTCCTGCACTTTGCTCTGGCTTCGACACCTCAGCAACTCAGTCTTGTGGTCCTGATGATGCATAGGGC
AGTAGCTCTGTGGTTCACACAGTTCCATATATTCTGGAAAGAAGTCTCTGTAGCCGCCTTTAAGGATATA
TAGCTCTGGGTAGTACAATGCAGGATACTGGTTCAGAGACCTGTCCTCTTCACGCAGACAGCGGCACATT
CGGGGGCCCCTCTCTGAGGAGAATTCACAGTGGAACACGATGATTATTCTCTTCTGGGTGTCCAAAGGGA
CGATGGGCTTCTTCAGAAAGAAGTTAAACAGTTCTTCCTGACTATATAAGTTTAAGGCTCCCTGGATGTG
TCCTCCCAGATACTCATATGGATAGCGACAATCAATGACATAAAACTTCTCAATCAGACCCTGGAACTTC
CCCGACAGTAAGGCAGCCACTGTTTCTGGGTTGACATACTTCAGATCTTGGTGTTTCCCTGACACGGTTG
GCAGCGCACATACCTTGGAAAAATCACCAATCAGGTGCCCCTGGTTAGAATCTTCCTCCAGCATCTGAGT
GATAGTAATGTCACACAGAGAGACTGTCTTCTTTAAACATAAGCCCTTCCTGAGCTTTCCTTGGCCAGAA
AAATACTTTTTTTTAACTTTATCTGGTATTGTGTTGTCCTTGAATTTTTCCACCTGCTTCAGTCTTGGCC
TGTTCAAGTTCTCTGGCATCGACGGGGAGCGATATAGGCCACTTCTGCTCACCTTTGCTTCTTGATCTTT
CAGGGAAAACTCCATTAATTCATCTGAAATCTCTTCTGCCTGGTCTTCTCCTAGGTTTGGATTTTTATCC
AATTTTGGAACAGTAGTAATGGGACTGCCCAAATATTTCATTTCACTGTCCACCAAGTTTCCATTGTCAT
TTTCTTTATTTGCAGATGAACTACACATTGCATCTCTCTTTCTATGGCCACGGTCCAAACCATTCGGAGT
GCTACAAAGAAGCTGTGCTGGGCTACATTTCATTAGGTGCTGGTCATGATTCATCCCAGCTAAATGCACT
TCCTGAAGTCCTGAAGAATCCAGGTGACCAGTTTCATCAAGGTCTGCAGAAGTGGTAAGCTGAGTGGCAG
TTATCTCCCCACTGCTAAGATTCGAAAGATCGAGGCAACATTTTGGGGTTCCTCCAGACAAAATGCTTAG
GTTTGCAGAATCACCAAGAAATTTGCCCACTGGAGTTCTAGGGACATCTGGACAGACGGTAAAGGAAGTG
TCTCTCTCCAGGAGCAGGTTTAACATTTTCCTTTGATTAGACCTAAAACTGGGTCCTGAGCCAGAGCTTC
CTTCCTCTCTTGTGGATGAGAAGAGTTCCGTAGAGGACATGAAACAAACGCCGCCGCCGGAGGAGCCGCC
GCCCCGGGAGGCGTAGGAGATCTGGTTCGCCTCGAGCTTCTCTGCGCTTCTCAGGGAGATTTCTCCGCCC
ATCCAGGGCTTGATGATTCCGTCCTGCTCCAGCAGCAGAGCTCCCTGCTTGTCGATTCCTCTGGAGATGC
CGAAGATTTCCTTGTCGCCGATGATCAGCTTCACAGGTCTGTTGATGAAGTTGTCCAGCTTCTCCCATCT
GCTCAGGTAAGGAGCCAGTCCGTTAATCTTGTCATCGTCGTCCTTGTAGTCCATAATTGAGGCCGGCCGA
ATTCCGCGGAGGCTGGATCGGTCCCGGTGTCTTCTATGGAGGTCAAAACAGCGTGGATGGCGTCTCCAGG
CGATCTGACGGTTCACTAAACGAGCTCTGCTTATATAGGCCTCCCACCGTACACGCCTACCCTCGAGTTT
ACCACTCCCTATCAGTGATAGAGAAAAGTGAAAGTCGAGTTTACCACTCCCTATCAGTGATAGAGAAAAG
TGAAAGTCGAGTTTACCACTCCCTATCAGTGATAGAGAAAAGTGAAAGTCGAGTTTACCACTCCCTATCA
GTGATAGAGAAAAGTGAAAGTCGAGTTTACCACTCCCTATCAGTGATAGAGAAAAGTGAAAGTCGAGTTT
ACCACTCCCTATCAGTGATAGAGAAAAGTGAAAGTCGAGTTTACCACTCCCTATCAGTGATAGAGAAAAG
TGAAAGAAGCTTGTAGGCGTGTACGGTGGGAGGCCTATATAAGCAGAGCTCGTTTAGTGAACCGTCAGAT
CGCCTGGAGACGCCATCCACGCTGTTTTGACCTCCATAGAAGACACCGGGACCGATCCAGCCTCCGCGGT
CGAGATGGAACAAAAACTCATCTCAGAAGAGGATCTCGACAAGGACAACACCGTGCCCCTGAAGCTGATC
GCCCTGCTGGCCAACGGCGAGTTCCACTCTGGCGAGCAGCTGGGAGAGACCCTGGGAATGAGCAGAGCCG
CCATCAACAAGCACATCCAGACACTGAGAGACTGGGGAGTGGACGTGTTCACCGTGCCTGGCAAGGGCTA
CAGCCTGCCTGAGCCTATCCAGCTGCTGAACGCCAAGCAGATCCTGGGACAGCTGGATGGCGGAAGCGTG
GCCGTGCTGCCTGTGATCGACTCCACCAATCAGTACCTGCTGGACAGAATCGGAGAGCTGAAGTCCGGCG
ACGCCTGCATCGCCGAGTACCAGCAGGCTGGCAGAGGAGGCAGAGGACGGAAGTGGTTCAGCCCATTCGG
AGCCAACCTGTACCTGTCCATGTTCTGGAGACTGGAGCAGGGACCTGCTGCTGCCATCGGACTGAGTCTG
GTGATCGGAATCGTGATGGCCGAGGTGCTGAGAAAGCTGGGAGCCGACAAGGTGAGAGTGAAGTGGCCTA
ATGACCTGTACCTCCAGGACCGCAAGCTGGCTGGCATCCTGGTGGAGCTGACAGGCAAGACAGGCGATGC
CGCTCAGATCGTGATCGGAGCCGGAATCAACATGGCCATGAGAAGAGTGGAGGAGAGCGTGGTGAACCAG
GGCTGGATCACCCTGCAGGAGGCTGGCATCAACCTGGACCGGAACACCCTGGCCGCCATGCTGATCAGAG
AGCTGAGAGCCGCTCTGGAGCTGTTCGAGCAGGAGAAACATGGCGGCGGCTCCTCCGGCGGCGGCCAGAT
CTCCTACGCCTCCCGGGGCATCGATATGGTGAGCAAGGGCGAGGAGCTGTTCACCGGGGTGGTGCCCATC
CTGGTCGAGCTGGACGGCGACGTAAACGGCCACAAGTTCAGCGTGTCCGGCGAGGGCGAGGGCGATGCCA
CCTACGGCAAGCTGACCCTGAAGTTCATCTGCACCACCGGCAAGCTGCCCGTGCCCTGGCCCACCCTCGT
GACCACCCTGACCTACGGCGTGCAGTGCTTCAGCCGCTACCCCGACCACATGAAGCAGCACGACTTCTTC
AAGTCCGCCATGCCCGAAGGCTACGTCCAGGAGCGCACCATCTTCTTCAAGGACGACGGCAACTACAAGA
CCCGCGCCGAGGTGAAGTTCGAGGGCGACACCCTGGTGAACCGCATCGAGCTGAAGGGCATCGACTTCAA
GGAGGACGGCAACATCCTGGGGCACAAGCTGGAGTACAACTACGACAGCCACAACGTCTATATCATGGCC
GACAAGCAGAAGAACGGCATCAAGGTGAACTTCAAGATCCGCCACAACATCGAGGACGGCAGCGTGCAGC
TCGCCGACCACTACCAGCAGAACACCCCCATCGGCGACGGCCCCGTGCTGCTGCCCGACAACCACTACCT
GAGCACCCAGTCCGCCCTGAGCAAAGACCCCAACGAGAAGCGCGATCACATGGTCCTGCTGGAGTTCGTG
ACCGCCGCCGGGATCACTCTCGGCATGGACGAGCTGTACAAGCCAACGCGTTAGGGATCCAGACCACCTC
CCCTGCGAGCTAAGCTGGACAGCCAATGACGGGTAAGAGAGTGACATTTTTCACTAACCTAAGACAGGAG
GGCCGTCAGAGCTACTGCCTAATCCAAAGACGGGTAAAAGTGATAAAAATGTATCACTCCAACCTAAGAC
AGGCGCAGCTTCCGAGGGATTTGAGATCCAGACATGATAAGATACATTGATGAGTTTGGACAAACCAAAA
CTAGAATGCAGTGAAAAAAATGCCTTATTTGTGAAATTTGTGATGCTATTGCCTTATTTGTAACCATTAT
AAGCTGCAATAAACAAGTTAACAACAACAATTGCATTCATTTTATGTTTCAGGTTCAGGGGGAGGTGTGG
GAGGTTTTTTAAAGCAAGTAAAACCTCTACAAATGTGGTATGGCTGATTATGATCTGAAGTTCCTATACT
ATTTGAAGAATAGGAACTTCGGAATAGGAACTTCGGATCTCATATGGCCATATGGGGGCGCCTAGAGAAG
GAGTGAGGGCTGGATAAAGGGAGGATCGAGGCGGGGTCGAACGAGGAGGTTCAAGGGGGAGAGACGGGGC
GGATGGAGGAAGAGGAGGCGGAGGCTTAGGGTGTACAAAGGGCTTGACCCAGGGAGGGGGGTCAAAAGCC
AAGGCTTCCCAGGTCACGATGTAGGGGACCTGGTCTGGGTGTCCATGCGGGCCAGGTGAAAAGACCTTGA
TCTTAACCTGGGTGATGAGGTCTCGGTTAAAGGTGCCGTCTCGCGGCCATCCGACGTTAAAGGTTGGCCA
TTCTGCAGAGCAGAAGGTAACCCAACGTCTCTTCTTGACATCTACCGACTGGTTGTGAGCGATCCGCTCG
ACATCTTTCCAGTGACCTAAGGTCAAACTTAAGGGAGTGGTAACAGGCTAGCCCGGGCCCATATTTTCAG
ACAAATACAGAAACACAGTCAGACAGAGACAACACAGAACGATGCTGCAGCAGACAAGACGCGCGGCGCG
GCTTCGGTCCCAAACCGAAAGCAAAAATTCAGACGGAGGCGGGAACTGTTTTAGGTTCTCGTCTCCTACC
AGAACCACATATCCCTCCTCTAAGGGGGGTGCACCAAAGAGTCCTAAACGATCGGGATTTTAGGACTCAG
GTCGGGCCACAAAAACGGCCCCCGAAGTCCCTGGGACGTCTCCCAGGGTTGCGGCCGGGTGTTCCGAACT
CGTCAGTTCCACCACGGGTCCGCCAGATACAGAGCTAGTTAGCTAACTAGTACCGACGCAGGCGCATAAA
ATCAGTCATAGACACTAGACAATCGGACAGACACAGATAAGTTGCTGGCCAGCTTACCTCCCGGTGGTGG
GTCGGTGGTCCCTGGGCAGGGGTCTCCCGATCCCGGACGAGCCCCCAAATGAAAGACCCCCGCTGACGGG
TAGTCAATCACTCAGAGGAGACCCTCCCAAGGAACAGCGAGACCACAAGTCGGATGCAACTGCAAGAGGG
TTTATTGGATACACGGGTACCCGGGCGACTCAGTCAATCGGAGGACTGGCGCGCCGAGTGAGGGGTTGTG
GGCTCTTTTATTGAGCTCGGGGAGCAGAAGCGCGCGAACAGAAGCGAGAAGCGAACTGATTGGTTAGTTC
AAATAAGGCACAGGGTCATTTCAGGTCCTTGGGGCACCCTGGAAACATCTGATGGTTCTCTAGAAACTGC
TGAGGGCTGGACCGCATCTGGGGACCATCTGTTCTTGGCCCTGAGCCGGGGCAGGAACTGCTTACCACAG
ATATCCTGTTTGGCCCATATTCAGCTGTTCCATCTGTTCTTGGCCCTGAGCCGGGGCAGGAACTGCTTAC
CACAGATATCCTGTTTGGCCCATATTCAGCTGTTCCATCTGTTCCTGACCTTGATCTGAACTTTTCTATT
CTCAGTTATGTATTTTTCCATGCCTTGCAAAATGGCGTTACTTAAGCTAGCTTGCCAAACCTACAGGTGG
GGTCTTTCACATGTATATGTCAAAAATAAAAATCAACTAATTGACTAGTAATTAATATGACTGGCATAAT
GGGAAATTGATCCTGACAGATGCAAACTGGCTTCTCAGCAGCGCATTTATGTTGTCAACTGAGGAAGGAA
ACGTTAATGACAGAAACTCTAAGTAATTTCCACGTTTATCTATTTTTATTTATACTAGCTTTGGTAACAG
GAATATTGCAGCATTCATGCACATTGAAACCCTTATGAAATAAAAACATCTGTGCATTTAAAATGGAATT
AACATTTTAAATGTTAAAAAAAGCTGGCTTAGCTTCCCCCCGCCCCCTAGGGCATAGAACAAGTCAAATG
CTTTATATATTTGAGTTTGGGATGTATTAGGAAACTCCTAAGAGCAAAGCTAGCTTGGCGTAATCATGGT
CATAGCTGTTTCCTGTGTGAAATTGTTATCCGCTCACAATTCCACACAACATACGAGCCGGAAGCATAAA
GTGTAAAGCCTGGGGTGCCTAATGAGTGAGCTAACTCACATTAATTGCGTTGCGCTCACTGCCCGCTTTC
CAGTCGGGAAACCTGTCGTGCCAGCTGCATTAATGAATCGGCCAACGCGCGGGGAGAGGCGGTTTGCGTA
TTGGGCGCTCTTCCGCTTCCTCGCTCACTGACTCGCTGCGCTCGGTCGTTCGGCTGCGGCGAGCGGTATC
AGCTCACTCAAAGGCGGTAATACGGTTATCCACAGAATCAGGGGATAACGCAGGAAAGAACATGTGAGCA
AAAGGCCAGCAAAAGGCCAGGAACCGTAAAAAGGCCGCGTTGCTGGCGTTTTTCCATAGGCTCCGCCCCC
CTGACGAGCATCACAAAAATCGACGCTCAAGTCAGAGGTGGCGAAACCCGACAGGACTATAAAGATACCA
GGCGTTTCCCCCTGGAAGCTCCCTCGTGCGCTCTCCTGTTCCGACCCTGCCGCTTACCGGATACCTGTCC
GCCTTTCTCCCTTCGGGAAGCGTGGCGCTTTCTCATAGCTCACGCTGTAGGTATCTCAGTTCGGTGTAGG
TCGTTCGCTCCAAGCTGGGCTGTGTGCACGAACCCCCCGTTCAGCCCGACCGCTGCGCCTTATCCGGTAA
CTATCGTCTTGAGTCCAACCCGGTAAGACACGACTTATCGCCACTGGCAGCAGCCACTGGTAACAGGATT
AGCAGAGCGAGGTATGTAGGCGGTGCTACAGAGTTCTTGAAGTGGTGGCCTAACTACGGCTACACTAGAA
GAACAGTATTTGGTATCTGCGCTCTGCTGAAGCCAGTTACCTTCGGAAAAAGAGTTGGTAGCTCTTGATC
CGGCAAACAAACCACCGCTGGTAGCGGTGGTTTTTTTGTTTGCAAGCAGCAGATTACGCGCAGAAAAAAA
GGATCTCAAGAAGATCCTTTGATCTTTTCTACGGGGTCTGACGCTCAGTGGAACGAAAACTCACGTTAAG
GGATTTTGGTCATGAGATTATCAAAAAGGATCTTCACCTAGATCCTTTTAAATTAAAAATGAAGTTTTAA
ATCAATCTAAAGTATATATGAGTAAACTTGGTCTGACAGTTACCAATGCTTAATCAGTGAGGCACCTATC
TCAGCGATCTGTCTATTTCGTTCATCCATAGTTGCCTGACTCCCCGTCGTGTAGATAACTACGATACGGG
AGGGCTTACCATCTGGCCCCAGTGCTGCAATGATACCGCGAGACCCACGCTCACCGGCTCCAGATTTATC
AGCAATAAACCAGCCAGCCGGAAGGGCCGAGCGCAGAAGTGGTCCTGCAACTTTATCCGCCTCCATCCAG
TCTATTAATTGTTGCCGGGAAGCTAGAGTAAGTAGTTCGCCAGTTAATAGTTTGCGCAACGTTGTTGCCA
TTGCTACAGGCATCGTGGTGTCACGCTCGTCGTTTGGTATGGCTTCATTCAGCTCCGGTTCCCAACGATC
AAGGCGAGTTACATGATCCCCCATGTTGTGCAAAAAAGCGGTTAGCTCCTTCGGTCCTCCGATCGTTGTC
AGAAGTAAGTTGGCCGCAGTGTTATCACTCATGGTTATGGCAGCACTGCATAATTCTCTTACTGTCATGC
CATCCGTAAGATGCTTTTCTGTGACTGGTGAGTACTCAACCAAGTCATTCTGAGAATAGTGTATGCGGCG
ACCGAGTTGCTCTTGCCCGGCGTCAATACGGGATAATACCGCGCCACATAGCAGAACTTTAAAAGTGCTC
ATCATTGGAAAACGTTCTTCGGGGCGAAAACTCTCAAGGATCTTACCGCTGTTGAGATCCAGTTCGATGT
AACCCACTCGTGCACCCAACTGATCTTCAGCATCTTTTACTTTCACCAGCGTTTCTGGGTGAGCAAAAAC
AGGAAGGCAAAATGCCGCAAAAAAGGGAATAAGGGCGACACGGAAATGTTGAATACTCATACTCTTCCTT
TTTCAATATTATTGAAGCATTTATCAGGGTTATTGTCTCATGAGCGGATACATATTTGAATGTATTTAGA
AAAATAAACAAATAGGGGTTCCGCGCACATTTCCCCGAAAAGTGCCACCTGACGTCTAAGAAACCATTAT
TATCATGACATTAACCTATAAAAATAGGCGTATCACGAGGCCCTTTCGTCTCGCGCGTTTCGGTGATGAC
GGTGAAAACCTCTGACACATGCAGCTCCCGGAGACGGTCACAGCTTGTCTGTAAGCGGATGCCGGGAGCA
GACAAGCCCGTCAGGGCGCGTCAGCGGGTGTTGGCGGGTGTCGGGGCTGGCTTAACTATGCGGCATCAGA
GCAGATTGTACTGAGAGTGCACCATATGCGGTGTGAAATACCGCACAGATGCGTAAGGAGAAAATACCGC
ATCAGGCGCCATTCGCCATTCAGGCTGCGCAACTGTTGGGAAGGGCGATCGGTGCGGGCCTCTTCGCTAT
TACGCCAGCTGGCGAAAGGGGGATGTGCTGCAAGGCGATTAAGTTGGGTAACGCCAGGGTTTTCCCAGTC
ACGACGTTGTAAAACGACGGCCAGTGAATTAATTCCAAGCTAAGTGAAAGACTCTGTCTCAAAAACCAAC
CTGACACCTGAGCCGGAGCGTTG
